>Addgene plasmid #186902 | sCatch-GFP | addgene full sequence | sequence record 368385 | Addgene NGS Result
TAATACGACTCACTATAGGGCGAATTAATTCCGGTTATTTTCCACCATATTGCCGTCTTTTGGCAATGTG
AGGGCCCGGAAACCTGGCCCTGTCTTCTTGACGAGCATTCCTAGGGGTCTTTCCCCTCTCGCCAAAGGAA
TGCAAGGTCTGTTGAATGTCGTGAAGGAAGCAGTTCCTCTGGAAGCTTCTTGAAGACAAACAACGTCTGT
AGCGACCCTTTGCAGGCAGCGGAACCCCCCACCTGGCGACAGGTGCCTCTGCGGCCAAAAGCCACGTGTA
TAAGATACACCTGCAAAGGCGGCACAACCCCAGTGCCACGTTGTGAGTTGGATAGTTGTGGAAAGAGTCA
AATGGCTCACCTCAAGCGTATTCAACAAGGGGCTGAAGGATGCCCAGAAGGTACCCCATTGTATGGGATC
TGATCTGGGGCCTCGGTGCACATGCTTTACATGTGTTTAGTCGAGGTTAAAAAACGTCTAGGCCCCCCGA
ACCACGGGGACGTGGTTTTCCTTTGAAAAACACGATGATAATATGATGCGTAAAGGCGAAGAGCTGTTCA
CTGGTGTCGTCCCTATTCTGGTGGAACTGGATGGTGATGTCAACGGTCATAAGTTTTCCGTGCGTGGCGA
GGGTGAAGGTGACGCAACTAATGGTAAACTGACGCTGAAGTTCATCTGTACTACTGGTAAACTGCCGGTA
CCTTGGCCGACTCTGGTAACGACGCTGACTTATGGTGTTCAGTGCTTTGCTCGTTATCCGGACCATATGA
AGCAGCATGACTTCTTCAAGTCCGCCATGCCGGAAGGCTATGTGCAGGAACGCACGATTTCCTTTAAGGA
TGACGGCACGTACAAAACGCGTGCGGAAGTGAAATTTGAAGGCGATACCCTGGTAAACCGCATTGAGCTG
AAAGGCATTGACTTTAAAGAAGACGGCAATATCCTGGGCCATAAGCTGGAATACAATTTTAACAGCCACA
ATGTTTACATCACCGCCGATAAACAAAAAAATGGCATTAAAGCGAATTTTAAAATTCGCCACAACGTGGA
GGATGGCAGCGTGCAGCTGGCTGATCACTACCAGCAAAACACTCCAATCGGTGATGGTCCTGTTCTGCTG
CCAGACAATCACTATCTGAGCACGCAAAGCGTTCTGTCTAAAGATCCGAACGAGAAACGCGATCATATGG
TTCTGCTGGAGTTCGTAACCGCAGCGGGCATCACGCATGGTATGGATGAACTATACAAAGAACAAAAACT
CATCTCAGAAGAGGATCTGGGTTCCGGTGGCTCGGGTGGATCCATGGTGACCACACTGTCCGGACTGTCT
GGAGAGCAGGGACCATCCGGCGACATGACCACAGAGGAGGATTCTGCCACACACATCAAGTTCAGCAAGA
GGGACGAGGACGGAAGAGAGCTGGCAGGAGCAACCATGGAGCTGAGGGATAGCTCCGGCAAGACCATCAG
CACATGGATCTCCGACGGCCACGTGAAGGATTTCTACCTGTATCCCGGCAAGTACACCTTTGTGGAGACA
GCAGCACCAGACGGATATGAGGTGGCAACCCCTATCGAGTTTACAGTGAACGAGGACGGACAGGTGACCG
TGGATGGAGAGGCAACAGAGGGCGATGCACACACCGGATCTAGCGGATCTATGGAGGAGGACAACATGGC
CATCATCAAGGAGTTCATGAGATTCAAGGTGCACATGGAGGGCAGCGTGAACGGCCACGAGTTCGAGATC
GAGGGCGAGGGCGAGGGCCACCCCTACGAGGGCACCCAGACCGCCAAGCTGAAGGTGACCAAGGGCGGCC
CCCTGCCCTTCGCCTGGGACATCCTGAGCCCCCAGTTCATGTACGGCAGCAAGGCCTACGTGAAGCACCC
CGCCGACATCCCCGACTACCTGAAGCTGAGCTTCCCCGAGGGCTTCACCTGGGAGAGAGTGATGAACTTC
GAGGACGGCGGCGTGGTGACCGTGACCCAGGACAGCAGCCTGCAGGACGGCCAGTTCATCTACAAGGTGA
AGCTGCTGGGCATCAACTTCCCCAGCGACGGCCCCGTGATGCAGAAGAAGACCATGGGCTGGGAGGCCAG
CACCGAGAGAATGTACCCCGAGGACGGCGCCCTGAAGGGCGAGATCAACCAGAGACTGAAGCTGAAGGAC
GGCGGCCACTACGACGCCGAGGTGAAGACCACCTACAAGGCCAAGAAGCCCGTGCAGCTGCCCGGCGCCT
ACAACGTGGACATCAAGCTGGACATCACCAGCCACAACGAGGACTAGCACCACCACCACTAATAAAGATC
TGACTGAAAAAAAAAAAAAAAAAAAAAAAAAAGTTTAAACACTAGTCCGCTGAGCAATAACTAGCATAAC
CCCTTGGGGCCTCTAAACGGGTCTTGAGGGGTTTTTTGCTGAAAGGAGGAACTATATCCGGGCTTCCTCG
CTCACTGACTCGCTGCGCTCGGTCGTTCGGCTGCGGCGAGCGGTATCAGCTCACTCAAAGGCGGTAATAC
GGTTATCCACAGAATCAGGGGATAACGCAGGAAAGAACATGTGAGCAAAAGGCCAGCAAAAGGCCAGGAA
CCGTAAAAAGGCCGCGTTGCTGGCGTTTTTCCATAGGCTCCGCCCCCCTGACGAGCATCACAAAAATCGA
CGCTCAAGTCAGAGGTGGCGAAACCCGACAGGACTATAAAGATACCAGGCGTTTCCCCCTGGAAGCTCCC
TCGTGCGCTCTCCTGTTCCGACCCTGCCGCTTACCGGATACCTGTCCGCCTTTCTCCCTTCGGGAAGCGT
GGCGCTTTCTCATAGCTCACGCTGTAGGTATCTCAGTTCGGTGTAGGTCGTTCGCTCCAAGCTGGGCTGT
GTGCACGAACCCCCCGTTCAGCCCGACCGCTGCGCCTTATCCGGTAACTATCGTCTTGAGTCCAACCCGG
TAAGACACGACTTATCGCCACTGGCAGCAGCCACTGGTAACAGGATTAGCAGAGCGAGGTATGTAGGCGG
TGCTACAGAGTTCTTGAAGTGGTGGCCTAACTACGGCTACACTAGAAGAACAGTATTTGGTATCTGCGCT
CTGCTGAAGCCAGTTACCTTCGGAAAAAGAGTTGGTAGCTCTTGATCCGGCAAACAAACCACCGCTGGTA
GCGGTGGTTTTTTTGTTTGCAAGCAGCAGATTACGCGCAGAAAAAAAGGATCTCAAGAAGATCCTTTGAT
CTTTTCTACGGGGTCTGACGCTCAGTGGAACGAAAACTCACGTTAAGGGATTTTGGTCATGAGATTATCA
AAAAGGATCTTCACCTAGATCCTTTTAAATTAAAAATGAAGTTTTAAATCAATCTAAAGTATATATGAGT
AAACTTGGTCTGACAGTTACCAATGCTTAATCAGTGAGGCACCTATCTCAGCGATCTGTCTATTTCGTTC
ATCCATAGTTGCCTGACTCCCCGTCGTGTAGATAACTACGATACGGGAGGGCTTACCATCTGGCCCCAGT
GCTGCAATGATACCGCGAGACCCACGCTCACCGGCTCCAGATTTATCAGCAATAAACCAGCCAGCCGGAA
GGGCCGAGCGCAGAAGTGGTCCTGCAACTTTATCCGCCTCCATCCAGTCTATTAATTGTTGCCGGGAAGC
TAGAGTAAGTAGTTCGCCAGTTAATAGTTTGCGCAACGTTGTTGCCATTGCTACAGGCATCGTGGTGTCA
CGCTCGTCGTTTGGTATGGCTTCATTCAGCTCCGGTTCCCAACGATCAAGGCGAGTTACATGATCCCCCA
TGTTGTGCAAAAAAGCGGTTAGCTCCTTCGGTCCTCCGATCGTTGTCAGAAGTAAGTTGGCCGCAGTGTT
ATCACTCATGGTTATGGCAGCACTGCATAATTCTCTTACTGTCATGCCATCCGTAAGATGCTTTTCTGTG
ACTGGTGAGTACTCAACCAAGTCATTCTGAGAATAGTGTATGCGGCGACCGAGTTGCTCTTGCCCGGCGT
CAATACGGGATAATACCGCGCCACATAGCAGAACTTTAAAAGTGCTCATCATTGGAAAACGTTCTTCGGG
GCGAAAACTCTCAAGGATCTTACCGCTGTTGAGATCCAGTTCGATGTAACCCACTCGTGCACCCAACTGA
TCTTCAGCATCTTTTACTTTCACCAGCGTTTCTGGGTGAGCAAAAACAGGAAGGCAAAATGCCGCAAAAA
AGGGAATAAGGGCGACACGGAAATGTTGAATACTCATACTCTTCCTTTTTCAATATTATTGAAGCATTTA
TCAGGGTTATTGTCTCATGAGCGGATACATATTTGAATGTATTTAGAAAAATAAACAAATAGGGGTTCCG
CGCACATTTCCCCGAAAAGTGCCACCTGACGTCTAAGAAACCATTATTATCATGACATTAACCTATAAAA
ATAGGCGTATCACGAGGCCCTTTCGTCTCGCGCGTTTCGGTGATGACGGTGAAAACCTCTGACACATGCA
GCTCCCGGAGACGGTCACAGCTTGTCTGTAAGCGGATGCCGGGAGCAGACAAGCCCGTCAGGGCGCGTCA
GCGGGTGTTGGCGGGTGTCGGGGCTGGCTTAACTATGCGGCATCAGAGCAGATTGTACTGAGAGTGCACC
ATATATGCGGTGTGAAATACCGCACAGATGCGTAAGGAGAAAATACCGCATCAGGAAATTGTAAGCGTTA
ATATTTTGTTAAAATTCGCGTTAAATTTTTGTTAAATCAGCTCATTTTTTAACCAATAGGCCGAAATCGG
CAAAATCCCTTATAAATCAAAAGAATAGACCGAGATAGGGT
[37 nt withheld, positions 4802-4838]
AAAGAACGTGGACTCCAACGTCAAAGG
[49 nt withheld, positions 4866-4914]
T
[91 nt withheld, positions 4916-5006]
G
[124 nt withheld, positions 5008-5131]
CCATTCGCCATTCAGGCTGCGCAACTGTTGGGAAGGGCGATCGGTGCGGGCCTCTTCGCTATTACGCCAG
CTGGCGAAAGGGGGATGTGCTGCAAGGCGATTAAGTTGGGTAACGCCAGGGTTTTCCCAGTCACGACGTT
GTAAAACGACGGCCAGTGAATTG
Features (pLannotate 1.2.2; 12 found; start..end, strand, type, name):
      1..19      +  promoter       T7 promoter: promoter for bacteriophage T7 RNA polymerase
     70..531     +  misc_feature   IRES: internal ribosome entry site (IRES) of the encephalomyocarditis virus (EMCV)
    536..1249    +  CDS            superfolder GFP: GFP variant that folds robustly even when fused to poorly folded proteins (Pédelacq et al., 2006)
   1664..2284    +  CDS            sfCherry2 (fragment): sfCherry2 is a basic (constitutively fluorescent) fluorescent protein published in 2017, derived from Discosoma sp.. It is reported to be a monomer.
   2371..2418    +  terminator     T7 terminator: transcription terminator for bacteriophage T7 RNA polymerase
   2618..3206    -  rep_origin     ori: high-copy-number ColE1/pMB1/pBR322/pUC origin of replication
   3377..4237    -  CDS            AmpR: β-lactamase; bla; confers resistance to ampicillin, carbenicillin, and related antibiotics
   4238..4342    -  promoter       AmpR promoter: bla
   4437..4472    +  CDS            rop (fragment): Rop protein, which maintains plasmids at low copy number; rop
   4574..4675    +  misc_feature   bom (fragment): basis of mobility region from pBR322
   4703..5131    -  rep_origin     f1 ori (sequence partly withheld): f1 bacteriophage origin of replication; arrow indicates direction of (+) strand synthesis
   5135..5292    -  CDS            lacZα (fragment): LacZα fragment of β-galactosidase; lacZ fragment
