[The description below was written by a language model from this plasmid's Addgene catalogue record and pLannotate feature annotations shown in this document.]
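Description:
sCatch-GFP is a 5.3 kb synthetic-biology plasmid built on the pT7-CFE1 backbone for cell-free expression of a soluble three-part fusion protein, sfGFP-SpyCatcher003-sfCherry1-10. It is propagated in E. coli as a high-copy plasmid through a ColE1/pUC-type origin and selected with ampicillin via the β-lactamase gene and its native promoter. An f1 phage origin is also present, along with short remnants of rop, bom and lacZα that are backbone leftovers rather than functional elements.

The expression cassette begins with a T7 promoter followed by the encephalomyocarditis virus IRES, an arrangement that lets T7 RNA polymerase produce uncapped transcripts that are still translated efficiently by eukaryotic ribosomes in a coupled transcription-translation extract. The open reading frame starts with superfolder GFP at the N terminus, a robustly folding reporter for the protein's yield and location. The feature table leaves a gap of roughly 400 nt after sfGFP, which by position corresponds to the SpyCatcher003 domain named in the catalogue entry, although it was not annotated automatically. Next comes a partial sfCherry-type coding region, detected as an sfCherry2 fragment and consistent with the sfCherry1-10 portion of a split fluorescent protein, and a T7 terminator closes the unit.

SpyCatcher003 forms a spontaneous covalent bond with a SpyTag peptide, while sfCherry1-10 is non-fluorescent until complemented by the missing eleventh strand. The construct therefore supplies a soluble binding partner whose pairing with a matching SpyTag/strand-11 protein can be read out as red fluorescence, in the context of work on engineered membrane-membrane interfaces.
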