Addgene plasmid #186902: sCatch-GFP
Purpose: Cell-free expression of soluble protein sfGFP-SpyCatcher-sfCherry1-10
Depositing lab: Taekjip Ha & Allen Liu. Depositing organization: University of Michigan. Publication: Engineering Functional Membrane-Membrane Interfaces by InterSpy. Moghimianavval H, Patel C, Mohapatra S, Hwang SW, Kayikcioglu T, Bashirzadeh Y, Liu AP, Ha T. Small. 2022 May 26:e2202104. doi: 10.1002/smll.202202104. PubMed 35618485.
Backbone
  Vector backbone: pT7-CFE1
  Vector type: Synthetic Biology
Growth in bacteria
  Bacterial resistance: Ampicillin, 100 μg/mL
  Growth temperature: 37°C
  Growth strain: DH5alpha
  Copy number: High Copy
Gene/Insert
  Gene/Insert name: sfGFP-SpyCatcher003-sfCherry1-10
  Species: Synthetic
  Tag / fusion protein: sfGFP (N terminal on insert)
  Cloning method: Gibson Cloning
Terms and licenses: Academic/Nonprofit Terms; Industry Terms: Not Available to Industry
Depositor comments: Please visit https://www.biorxiv.org/content/10.1101/2022.04.04.487023v1 for bioRxiv preprint.
How to cite: sCatch-GFP was a gift from Taekjip Ha & Allen Liu (Addgene plasmid # 186902 ; http://n2t.net/addgene:186902 ; RRID:Addgene_186902)
